Addgene plasmid #65851: pcDNA3.2-R5D-K6D C11orf83-V5
Purpose: Mammalian expression of C terminally V5-tagged C11orf83/UQCC3 : MUTANT R5D-K6D
Depositing lab: Amos Bairoch. Depositing organization: University of Geneva. Publication: C11orf83, a mitochondrial cardiolipin-binding protein involved in bc1 complex assembly and supercomplex stabilization. Desmurs M, Foti M, Raemy E, Vaz FM, Martinou JC, Bairoch A, Lane L. Mol Cell Biol. 2015 Apr;35(7):1139-56. doi: 10.1128/MCB.01047-14. Epub 2015 Jan 20. PubMed 25605331.
Backbone
  Vector backbone: pCDNA 3.2
  Backbone manufacturer: Life technologies
  Total vector size (bp): 5832
  Vector type: Mammalian Expression
Growth in bacteria
  Bacterial resistance: Ampicillin, 100 μg/mL
  Growth temperature: 37°C
  Growth strain: Top10
  Copy number: High Copy
Gene/Insert
  Gene/Insert name: Mutated UQCC3 (alt name: C11orf83)
  Species: H. sapiens (human)
  Mutation: R5D-K6D
  GenBank ID: NM_001085372.2
  Entrez Gene: UQCC3 (a.k.a. C11orf83, CCDS41658.1, MC3DN9, UNQ655)
  Tag / fusion protein: V5 (C terminal on insert)
  Cloning method: TOPO Cloning
  Sequencing primers: 5′ CACCATGGATTCCTTGCGGAAAATGCTGATCTC; 3′ CGGTGACCTCCCGCCGGCG
Terms and licenses: Academic/Nonprofit Terms; Industry Terms: Not Available to Industry
How to cite: pcDNA3.2-R5D-K6D C11orf83-V5 was a gift from Amos Bairoch (Addgene plasmid # 65851 ; http://n2t.net/addgene:65851 ; RRID:Addgene_65851)
