[The description below was written by a language model from this plasmid's Addgene catalogue record and pLannotate feature annotations shown in this document.]
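Description:
pcDNA3.2-R5D-K6D C11orf83-V5 is a 5,832 bp mammalian expression plasmid built on the pcDNA3.2 backbone and carrying a mutant form of human UQCC3 (also called C11orf83) fused at its C terminus to a V5 epitope tag. It is maintained in E. coli through a high-copy ColE1/pUC-type origin and selected with ampicillin via the β-lactamase gene and its own promoter. An f1 origin is also present, which allows single-stranded DNA production. For selection in mammalian cells, the backbone carries a neomycin/kanamycin phosphotransferase gene driven by the SV40 enhancer/early promoter and terminated by an SV40 polyadenylation signal. The short bom, HIV-1 LTR, bGH poly(A), ble, lacI and lac promoter/operator annotations appear to be small backbone remnants or partial matches rather than functional modules.

The expression cassette uses the human cytomegalovirus immediate early enhancer and promoter, followed by a T7 promoter that could support in vitro transcription. The UQCC3 coding sequence sits between attB1 and attB2 Gateway recombination sites, although the catalogue lists the cloning method as TOPO cloning. It reads through into the downstream V5 tag, and the transcript ends at the HSV thymidine kinase polyadenylation signal. The insert carries the substitutions R5D and K6D, replacing two adjacent basic residues near the N terminus with acidic ones. The sequence record notes that this mutant was made by mutagenesis of the corresponding wild-type plasmid. The stated purpose is mammalian expression of the V5-tagged mutant. The associated study describes C11orf83 as a mitochondrial cardiolipin-binding protein involved in bc1 complex assembly and supercomplex stabilization. The construct would therefore presumably be compared with the wild-type protein, with the V5 tag used for detection, but the record does not state what specific property the mutation was designed to test.
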