Features (pLannotate 1.2.2; 24 found; start..end, strand, type, name):
     38..82      -  misc_feature   bom (fragment): basis of mobility region from pBR322
    237..616     +  enhancer       CMV enhancer: human cytomegalovirus immediate early enhancer
    617..820     +  promoter       CMV promoter: human cytomegalovirus (CMV) immediate early promoter
    816..849     +  LTR            5' LTR (truncated) (fragment): truncated 5' long terminal repeat (LTR) from HIV-1
    865..883     +  promoter       T7 promoter: promoter for bacteriophage T7 RNA polymerase
    913..937     +  protein_bind   attB1: mutant version of attB; recombination site for the Gateway® BP reaction BP Clonase™
    949..969     +  RBS            RBS: efficient ribosome binding site from bacteriophage T7 gene 10 (Olins and Rangwala, 1989)
    979..1257    +  CDS            UQCC3: UQCC3_HUMAN - Also known as C11orf83 From Homo sapiens (Human).
   1274..1298    -  protein_bind   attB2: mutant version of attB; recombination site for the Gateway® BP reaction BP Clonase™
   1324..1365    +  CDS            V5 tag: epitope tag from simian virus 5
   1449..1497    +  polyA_signal   HSV TK poly(A) signal: herpes simplex virus thymidine kinase polyadenylation signal (Cole and Stacy, 1985)
   1588..1604    -  polyA_signal   bGH poly(A) signal (fragment): bovine growth hormone polyadenylation signal
   1699..2127    +  rep_origin     f1 ori (sequence partly withheld): f1 bacteriophage origin of replication; arrow indicates direction of (+) strand synthesis
   2141..2470    +  promoter       SV40 promoter: SV40 enhancer and early promoter
   2537..3328    +  CDS            neo: KKA2_KLEPN - Also known as kan, nptII. Experimental evidence at protein level: Swiss-Prot protein existence level 1. Resistance to kanamycin, neomycin, paromomycin, ribostamycin, butirosin and gentamicin B. From Klebsiella pneumoniae.
   3354..3512    +  CDS            ble (fragment): BLE_KLEPN - Experimental evidence at protein level: Swiss-Prot protein existence level 1. Binding protein with a strong affinity to the bleomycin family of antibiotics. Binds to CL990; an antimitotic-antibiotic compound. From Klebsiella pneumoniae.
   3507..3628    +  polyA_signal   SV40 poly(A) signal: SV40 polyadenylation signal
   3701..3717    -  protein_bind   lac operator: The lac repressor binds to the lac operator to inhibit transcription in E. coli. This inhibition can be relieved by adding lactose or isopropyl-β-D-thiogalactopyranoside (IPTG). lac repressor encoded by lacI
   3725..3755    -  promoter       lac promoter: promoter for the E. coli lac operon
   3770..3791    -  protein_bind   CAP binding site: CAP binding activates transcription in the presence of cAMP. E. coli catabolite activator protein
   3804..3896    -  CDS            lacI (fragment): lac repressor; lacI; The lac repressor binds to the lac operator to inhibit transcription in E. coli. This inhibition can be relieved by adding lactose or isopropyl-β-D-thiogalactopyranoside (IPTG).
   4079..4667    -  rep_origin     ori: high-copy-number ColE1/pMB1/pBR322/pUC origin of replication
   4838..5698    -  CDS            AmpR: β-lactamase; bla; confers resistance to ampicillin, carbenicillin, and related antibiotics
   5699..5803    -  promoter       AmpR promoter: bla
>Addgene plasmid #65851 | pcDNA3.2-R5D-K6D C11orf83-V5 | addgene full sequence | sequence record 117107 | plasmid WT used for mutagenesis , primer Mutagenesis FW used : CCA-TGG-ATT-CCT-TGG-ACG-ACA-TGC-TGA-TCT-CAG-TCG-CAA-TGC-TGG
TCGACGGATCGGGAGATCTCCCGATCCCCTATGGTCGACTCTCAGTACAATCTGCTCTGATGCCGCATAG
TTAAGCCAGTATCTGCTCCCTGCTTGTGTGTTGGAGGTCGCTGAGTAGTGCGCGAGCAAAATTTAAGCTA
CAACAAGGCAAGGCTTGACCGACAATTGCATGAAGAATCTGCTTAGGGTTAGGCGTTTTGCGCTGCTTCG
CGATGTACGGGCCAGATATACGCGTTGACATTGATTATTGACTAGTTATTAATAGTAATCAATTACGGGG
TCATTAGTTCATAGCCCATATATGGAGTTCCGCGTTACATAACTTACGGTAAATGGCCCGCCTGGCTGAC
CGCCCAACGACCCCCGCCCATTGACGTCAATAATGACGTATGTTCCCATAGTAACGCCAATAGGGACTTT
CCATTGACGTCAATGGGTGGACTATTTACGGTAAACTGCCCACTTGGCAGTACATCAAGTGTATCATATG
CCAAGTACGCCCCCTATTGACGTCAATGACGGTAAATGGCCCGCCTGGCATTATGCCCAGTACATGACCT
TATGGGACTTTCCTACTTGGCAGTACATCTACGTATTAGTCATCGCTATTACCATGGTGATGCGGTTTTG
GCAGTACATCAATGGGCGTGGATAGCGGTTTGACTCACGGGGATTTCCAAGTCTCCACCCCATTGACGTC
AATGGGAGTTTGTTTTGGCACCAAAATCAACGGGACTTTCCAAAATGTCGTAACAACTCCGCCCCATTGA
CGCAAATGGGCGGTAGGCGTGTACGGTGGGAGGTCTATATAAGCAGAGCTCTCTGGCTAACTAGAGAACC
CACTGCTTACTGGCTTATCGAAATTAATACGACTCACTATAGGGAGACCCAAGCTGGCTAGTTAAGCTAT
CAACAAGTTTGTACAAAAAAGCAGGCTCCGCGGCCGCCTTGTTTAACTTTAAGAAGGAGCCCTTCACCAT
GGATTCCTTGGACGACATGCTGATCTCAGTCGCAATGCTGGGCGCAGGGGCTGGCGTGGGCTACGCGCTC
CTCGTTATCGTGACCCCGGGAGAGCGGCGGAAGCAGGAAATGCTAAAGGAGATGCCACTGCAGGACCCAA
GGAGCAGGGAGGAGGCGGCCAGGACCCAGCAGCTATTGCTGGCCACTCTGCAGGAGGCAGCGACCACGCA
GGAGAACGTGGCCTGGAGGAAGAACTGGATGGTTGGCGGCGAAGGCGGCGCCGGCGGGAGGTCACCGAAG
GGTGGGCGCGCCGACCCAGCTTTCTTGTACAAAGTGGTTGATCTAGAGGGCCCGCGGTTCGAAGGTAAGC
CTATCCCTAACCCTCTCCTCGGTCTCGATTCTACGCGTACCGGTTAGTAATGAGTTTAAACGGGGGAGGC
TAACTGAAACACGGAAGGAGACAATACCGGAAGGAACCCGCGCTATGACGGCAATAAAAAGACAGAATAA
AACGCACGGGTGTTGGGTCGTTTGTTCATAAACGCGGGGTTCGGTCCCAGGGCTGGCACTCTGTCGATAC
CCCACCGAGACCCCATTGGGGCCAATACGCCCGCGTTTCTTCCTTTTCCCCACCCCACCCCCCAAGTTCG
GGTGAAGGCCCAGGGCTCGCAGCCAACGTCGGGGCGGCAGGCCCTGCCATAGCAGATCTGCGCAGCTGGG
GCTCTAGGGGGTATCCCC
[124 nt withheld, positions 1699-1822]
C
[32 nt withheld, positions 1824-1855]
CA
[57 nt withheld, positions 1858-1914]
A
[49 nt withheld, positions 1916-1964]
CCTTTGACGTTGGAGTCCACGTTCTTT
[37 nt withheld, positions 1992-2028]
ACCCTATCTCGGTCTATTCTTTTGATTTATAAGGGATTTTGGGGATTTCGGCCTATTGGTTAAAAAATGA
GCTGATTTAACAAAAATTTAACGCGAATTAATTCTGTGGAATGTGTGTCAGTTAGGGTGTGGAAAGTCCC
CAGGCTCCCCAGCAGGCAGAAGTATGCAAAGCATGCATCTCAATTAGTCAGCAACCAGGTGTGGAAAGTC
CCCAGGCTCCCCAGCAGGCAGAAGTATGCAAAGCATGCATCTCAATTAGTCAGCAACCATAGTCCCGCCC
CTAACTCCGCCCATCCCGCCCCTAACTCCGCCCAGTTCCGCCCATTCTCCGCCCCATGGCTGACTAATTT
TTTTTATTTATGCAGAGGCCGAGGCCGCCTCTGCCTCTGAGCTATTCCAGAAGTAGTGAGGAGGCTTTTT
TGGAGGCCTAGGCTTTTGCAAAAAGCTCCCGGGAGCTTGTATATCCATTTTCGGATCTGATCAAGAGACA
GGATGAGGATCGTTTCGCATGATTGAACAAGATGGATTGCACGCAGGTTCTCCGGCCGCTTGGGTGGAGA
GGCTATTCGGCTATGACTGGGCACAACAGACAATCGGCTGCTCTGATGCCGCCGTGTTCCGGCTGTCAGC
GCAGGGGCGCCCGGTTCTTTTTGTCAAGACCGACCTGTCCGGTGCCCTGAATGAACTGCAGGACGAGGCA
GCGCGGCTATCGTGGCTGGCCACGACGGGCGTTCCTTGCGCAGCTGTGCTCGACGTTGTCACTGAAGCGG
GAAGGGACTGGCTGCTATTGGGCGAAGTGCCGGGGCAGGATCTCCTGTCATCTCACCTTGCTCCTGCCGA
GAAAGTATCCATCATGGCTGATGCAATGCGGCGGCTGCATACGCTTGATCCGGCTACCTGCCCATTCGAC
CACCAAGCGAAACATCGCATCGAGCGAGCACGTACTCGGATGGAAGCCGGTCTTGTCGATCAGGATGATC
TGGACGAAGAGCATCAGGGGCTCGCGCCAGCCGAACTGTTCGCCAGGCTCAAGGCGCGCATGCCCGACGG
CGAGGATCTCGTCGTGACCCATGGCGATGCCTGCTTGCCGAATATCATGGTGGAAAATGGCCGCTTTTCT
GGATTCATCGACTGTGGCCGGCTGGGTGTGGCGGACCGCTATCAGGACATAGCGTTGGCTACCCGTGATA
TTGCTGAAGAGCTTGGCGGCGAATGGGCTGACCGCTTCCTCGTGCTTTACGGTATCGCCGCTCCCGATTC
GCAGCGCATCGCCTTCTATCGCCTTCTTGACGAGTTCTTCTGAGCGGGACTCTGGGGTTCGCGAAATGAC
CGACCAAGCGACGCCCAACCTGCCATCACGAGATTTCGATTCCACCGCCGCCTTCTATGAAAGGTTGGGC
TTCGGAATCGTTTTCCGGGACGCCGGCTGGATGATCCTCCAGCGCGGGGATCTCATGCTGGAGTTCTTCG
CCCACCCCAACTTGTTTATTGCAGCTTATAATGGTTACAAATAAAGCAATAGCATCACAAATTTCACAAA
TAAAGCATTTTTTTCACTGCATTCTAGTTGTGGTTTGTCCAAACTCATCAATGTATCTTATCATGTCTGT
ATACCGTCGACCTCTAGCTAGAGCTTGGCGTAATCATGGTCATAGCTGTTTCCTGTGTGAAATTGTTATC
CGCTCACAATTCCACACAACATACGAGCCGGAAGCATAAAGTGTAAAGCCTGGGGTGCCTAATGAGTGAG
CTAACTCACATTAATTGCGTTGCGCTCACTGCCCGCTTTCCAGTCGGGAAACCTGTCGTGCCAGCTGCAT
TAATGAATCGGCCAACGCGCGGGGAGAGGCGGTTTGCGTATTGGGCGCTCTTCCGCTTCCTCGCTCACTG
ACTCGCTGCGCTCGGTCGTTCGGCTGCGGCGAGCGGTATCAGCTCACTCAAAGGCGGTAATACGGTTATC
CACAGAATCAGGGGATAACGCAGGAAAGAACATGTGAGCAAAAGGCCAGCAAAAGGCCAGGAACCGTAAA
AAGGCCGCGTTGCTGGCGTTTTTCCATAGGCTCCGCCCCCCTGACGAGCATCACAAAAATCGACGCTCAA
GTCAGAGGTGGCGAAACCCGACAGGACTATAAAGATACCAGGCGTTTCCCCCTGGAAGCTCCCTCGTGCG
CTCTCCTGTTCCGACCCTGCCGCTTACCGGATACCTGTCCGCCTTTCTCCCTTCGGGAAGCGTGGCGCTT
TCTCAATGCTCACGCTGTAGGTATCTCAGTTCGGTGTAGGTCGTTCGCTCCAAGCTGGGCTGTGTGCACG
AACCCCCCGTTCAGCCCGACCGCTGCGCCTTATCCGGTAACTATCGTCTTGAGTCCAACCCGGTAAGACA
CGACTTATCGCCACTGGCAGCAGCCACTGGTAACAGGATTAGCAGAGCGAGGTATGTAGGCGGTGCTACA
GAGTTCTTGAAGTGGTGGCCTAACTACGGCTACACTAGAAGGACAGTATTTGGTATCTGCGCTCTGCTGA
AGCCAGTTACCTTCGGAAAAAGAGTTGGTAGCTCTTGATCCGGCAAACAAACCACCGCTGGTAGCGGTGG
TTTTTTTGTTTGCAAGCAGCAGATTACGCGCAGAAAAAAAGGATCTCAAGAAGATCCTTTGATCTTTTCT
ACGGGGTCTGACGCTCAGTGGAACGAAAACTCACGTTAAGGGATTTTGGTCATGAGATTATCAAAAAGGA
TCTTCACCTAGATCCTTTTAAATTAAAAATGAAGTTTTAAATCAATCTAAAGTATATATGAGTAAACTTG
GTCTGACAGTTACCAATGCTTAATCAGTGAGGCACCTATCTCAGCGATCTGTCTATTTCGTTCATCCATA
GTTGCCTGACTCCCCGTCGTGTAGATAACTACGATACGGGAGGGCTTACCATCTGGCCCCAGTGCTGCAA
TGATACCGCGAGACCCACGCTCACCGGCTCCAGATTTATCAGCAATAAACCAGCCAGCCGGAAGGGCCGA
GCGCAGAAGTGGTCCTGCAACTTTATCCGCCTCCATCCAGTCTATTAATTGTTGCCGGGAAGCTAGAGTA
AGTAGTTCGCCAGTTAATAGTTTGCGCAACGTTGTTGCCATTGCTACAGGCATCGTGGTGTCACGCTCGT
CGTTTGGTATGGCTTCATTCAGCTCCGGTTCCCAACGATCAAGGCGAGTTACATGATCCCCCATGTTGTG
CAAAAAAGCGGTTAGCTCCTTCGGTCCTCCGATCGTTGTCAGAAGTAAGTTGGCCGCAGTGTTATCACTC
ATGGTTATGGCAGCACTGCATAATTCTCTTACTGTCATGCCATCCGTAAGATGCTTTTCTGTGACTGGTG
AGTACTCAACCAAGTCATTCTGAGAATAGTGTATGCGGCGACCGAGTTGCTCTTGCCCGGCGTCAATACG
GGATAATACCGCGCCACATAGCAGAACTTTAAAAGTGCTCATCATTGGAAAACGTTCTTCGGGGCGAAAA
CTCTCAAGGATCTTACCGCTGTTGAGATCCAGTTCGATGTAACCCACTCGTGCACCCAACTGATCTTCAG
CATCTTTTACTTTCACCAGCGTTTCTGGGTGAGCAAAAACAGGAAGGCAAAATGCCGCAAAAAAGGGAAT
AAGGGCGACACGGAAATGTTGAATACTCATACTCTTCCTTTTTCAATATTATTGAAGCATTTATCAGGGT
TATTGTCTCATGAGCGGATACATATTTGAATGTATTTAGAAAAATAAACAAATAGGGGTTCCGCGCACAT
TTCCCCGAAAAGTGCCACCTGACG
