>Addgene plasmid #65851 | pcDNA3.2-R5D-K6D C11orf83-V5 | addgene partial sequence | sequence record 117105 | CMV-F 5'-CGCAAATGGGCGGTAGGCGTG-3'
GCAGAGCTCTCTGGCTAACTAGAGAACCCACTGCTTACTGGCTTATCGAAATTAATACGACTCACTATAG
GGAGACCCAAGCTGGCTAGTTAAGCTATCAACAAGTTTGTACAAAAAAGCAGGCTCCGCGGCCGCCTTGT
TTAACTTTAAGAAGGAGCCCTTCACCATGGATTCCTTGGACGACATGCTGATCTCAGTCGCAATGCTGGG
CGCAGGGGCTGGCGTGGGCTACGCGCTCCTCGTTATCGTGACCCCGGGAGAGCGGCGGAAGCAGGAAATG
CTAAAGGAGATGCCACTGCAGGACCCAAGGAGCAGGGAGGAGGCGGCCAGGACCCAGCAGCTATTGCTGG
CCACTCTGCAGGAGGCAGCGACCACGCAGGAGAACGTGGCCTGGAGGAAGAACTGGATGGTTGGCGGCGA
AGGCGGCGCCGGCGGGAGGTCACCGAAGGGTGGGCGCGCCGACCCAGCTTTCTTGTACAAAGTGGTTGAT
CTAGAGGGCCCGCGGTTCGAAGGTAAGCCTATCCCTAACCCTCTCCTCGGTCTCGATTCTACGCGTACCG
GTTAGTAATGAGTTTAAACGGGGGAGGCTAACTGAAACACGGAAGGAGACAATACCGGAAGGAACCCGCG
CTATGACGGCAATAAAAAGACAGAATAAAACGCACGGGTGTTGGGTCGTTTGTTCATAAACGCGGGGTTC
GGTCCCAGGGCTGGCACTCTGTCGATA
